>Addgene plasmid #163946 | pCsAchlo | addgene full sequence | sequence record 331996 | Addgene NGS Result
TATCTTGGACAAGAAGAAGATCGCTTGGCCTCGCGCGCAGATCAGTTGGAAGAATTTGTCCACTACGTGA
AAGGCGAGATCACCAAGGTAGTCGGCAAATAATCACCTAGAATGCATGACCAAAATCCCTTAACGTGAGT
TTTCGTTCCACTGAGCGTCAGACCCCGTAGAAAAGATCAAAGGATCTTCTTGAGATCCTTTTTTTCTGCG
CGTAATCTGCTGCTTGCAAACAAAAAAACCACCGCTACCAGCGGTGGTTTGTTTGCCGGATCAAGAGCTA
CCAACTCTTTTTCCGAAGGTAACTGGCTTCAGCAGAGCGCAGATACCAAATACTGTCCTTCTAGTGTAGC
CGTAGTTAGGCCACCACTTCAAGAACTCTGTAGCACCGCCTACATACCTCGCTCTGCTAATCCTGTTACC
AGTGGCTGCTGCCAGTGGCGATAAGTCGTGTCTTACCGGGTTGGACTCAAGACGATAGTTACCGGATAAG
GCGCAGCGGTCGGGCTGAACGGGGGGTTCGTGCACACAGCCCAGCTTGGAGCGAACGACCTACACCGAAC
TGAGATACCTACAGCGTGAGCTATGAGAAAGCGCCACGCTTCCCGAAGGGAGAAAGGCGGACAGGTATCG
GTAAGCGGCAGGGTCGGAACAGGAGAGCGCACGAGGGAGCTTCCAGGGGGAAACGCCTGGTATCTTTATA
GTCCTGTCGGGTTTCGCCACCTCTGACTTGAGCGTCGATTTTTGTGATGCTCGTCAGGGGGGCGGAGCCT
ATGGAAAAACGCCAGCAACGCGGCCTTTTTACGGTTCCTGGCCTTTTGCTGGCCTTTTGCTCACATGTTC
TTTCCTGCGTTATCCCCTGATTCTGTGGATAACCGTATTACCGCCTTTGAGTGAGCTGATACCGCTCGCC
GCAGCCGAACGACCGAGCGCAGCGAGTCAGTGAGCGAGGAAGCGGATGAGCGCCTGATGCGGTATTTTCT
CCTTACGCATCTGTGCGGTATTTCACACCGCATATGGTGCACTCTCAGTACAATCTGCTCTGATGCCGCA
TAGTTAAGCCAGTATACACTCCGCTATCGCTACGTGACTGGGTCATGGCTGCGCCCCGACACCCGCCAAC
ACCCGCTGACGCGCCCTGACGGGCTTGTCTGCTCCCGGCATCCGCTTACAGACAAGCTGTGACCGTCACC
GGGAGCTGCATGTGTCAGAGGTTTTCACCGTCATCACCGAAACGCGCGAGGCAGGGTGCCTTGATGTGGG
CGCCGGCGGTCGAGTGGCGACGGCGCGGCTTGTCCGCGCCCTGGTAGATTGCCTGGCCGTAGGCCAGCCA
TTTTTGAGCGGCCACTGCAGGCGGCCGCGGTCTCAGGAGAATGTGAAGAGCCACAGCTTGTCTGTAAGCG
GATGCCGGGAGCAGACAAGCCCGTCAGGGCGCGTCAGCGGGTGTTGGCGGGTGTCGGGGCTGGCTTAACT
ATGCGGCATCAGAGCAGATTGTACTGAGAGTGCACCATATGCGGTGTGAAATACCGCACAGATGCGTAAG
GAGAAAATACCGCATCAGGCGCTCATCCGCCATTCAGGCTGCGCAACTGTTGGGAAGGGCGATCGGCGCA
GGCCTCTTCGCTATTACGCCAGCTGGCGAAAGGGGGATGTGCTGCAAGGCGATTAAGTTGGGTAACGCCA
GGGTTTTCCCAGTCACGACGTTGTAAAACGACGGCCAGTGAATTCGAGCTCGGTACCCGGGGATCCTCTA
GAGTCGACCTGCAGGCATGCAAGCTTGGCGTAATCATGGTCATAGCTGTTTCCTGTGTGAAATTGTTATC
CGCTCACAATTCCACACAACATACGAGCCGGAAGCATATAGTGTAAAGCCTGGGGTGCCTAATGAGTGAG
CTAACTCACATTAATTGCGTTGCGCTCACTGCCCGCTTTCCAGTCGGGAAACCTGTCGTGCCAGCTGGCT
CTTCAGGTATACTTGAGACCGCGGCCGCGAATTCATCAGTCCGGGACGGCGTCAGCGGGAGAGCCGTTGT
AAGGCGGCAGACTTTGCTCATGTTACCGATGCTATTCGGAAGAACGGCAACTAAGCTGCCGGGTTTGAAA
CACGGATGATCTCGCGGAGGGTAGCATGTTGATTGTAACGATGACAGAGCGTTGCTGCCTGTGATCACCG
CGGTTTCAAAATCGGCTCCGTCGATACTATGTTATACGCCAACTTTGAAAACAACTTTGAAAAAGCTGTT
TTCTGGTATTTAAGGTTTTAGAATGCAAGGAACAGTGAATTGGAGTTCGTCTTGTTATAATTAGCTTCTT
GGGGTATCTTTAAATACTGTAGAAAAGAGGAAGGAAATAATAAGTTCTGTTCCAGCCAGGACAGAAATGC
CTCGACTTCGCTGCTACCCAAGGTTGCCGGGTGACGCACACCGTGGAAACGGATGAAGGCACGAACCCAG
TGGACATAAGCCTGTTCGGTTCGTAAGCTGTAATGCAAGTAGCGTATGCGCTCACGCAACTGGTCCAGAA
CCTTGACCGAACGCAGCGGTGGTAACGGCGCAGTGGCGGTTTTCATGGCTTGTTATGACTGTTTTTTTGG
GGTACAGTCTATGCCTCGGGCATCCAAGCAGCAAGCGCGTTACGCCGTGGGTCGATGTTTGATGTTATGG
AGCAGCAACGATGTTACGCAGCAGGGCAGTCGCCCTAAAACAAAGTTAAACATTATGAGGGAAGCGGTGA
TCGCCGAAGTATCGACTCAACTATCAGAGGTAGTTGGCGTCATCGAGCGCCATCTCGAACCGACGTTGCT
GGCCGTACATTTGTACGGCTCCGCAGTGGATGGCGGCCTGAAGCCACACAGTGATATTGATTTGCTGGTT
ACGGTGACCGTAAGGCTTGATGAAACAACGCGGCGAGCTTTGATCAACGACCTTTTGGAAACTTCGGCTT
CCCCTGGAGAGAGCGAGATTCTCCGCGCTGTAGAAGTCACCATTGTTGTGCACGACGACATCATTCCGTG
GCGTTATCCAGCTAAGCGCGAACTGCAATTTGGAGAATGGCAGCGCAATGACATTCTTGCAGGTATCTTC
GAGCCAGCCACGATCGACATTGATCTGGCTATCTTGCTGACAAAAGCAAGAGAACATAGCGTTGCCTTGG
TAGGTCCAGCGGCGGAGGAACTCTTTGATCCGGTTCCTGAACAGGATCTATTTGAGGCGCTAAATGAAAC
CTTAACGCTATGGAACTCGCCGCCCGACTGGGCTGGTGATGAGCGAAATGTAGTGCTTACGTTGTCCCGC
ATTTGGTACAGCGCAGTAACCGGCAAAATCGCGCCGAAGGATGTCGCTGCCGACTGGGCAATGGAGCGCC
TGCCGGCCCAGTATCAGCCCGTCATACTTGAAGCTAGACAGGCT
Features (pLannotate 1.2.2; 13 found; start..end, strand, type, name):
    190..777     +  rep_origin     ori: high-copy-number ColE1/pMB1/pBR322/pUC origin of replication
    963..1103    -  misc_feature   bom: basis of mobility region from pBR322
   1205..1244    -  CDS            rop (fragment): Rop protein, which maintains plasmids at low copy number; rop
   1460..1559    +  misc_feature   bom (fragment): basis of mobility region from pBR322
   1568..1723    -  CDS            lacZα (fragment): LacZα fragment of β-galactosidase; lacZ fragment
   1720..1776    +  misc_feature   MCS: pUC18/19 multiple cloning site
   1813..1829    -  protein_bind   lac operator: The lac repressor binds to the lac operator to inhibit transcription in E. coli. This inhibition can be relieved by adding lactose or isopropyl-β-D-thiogalactopyranoside (IPTG). lac repressor encoded by lacI
   1837..1867    -  promoter       lac promoter: promoter for the E. coli lac operon
   1882..1903    -  protein_bind   CAP binding site: CAP binding activates transcription in the presence of cAMP. E. coli catabolite activator protein
   1916..1957    -  CDS            lacI (fragment): lac repressor; lacI; The lac repressor binds to the lac operator to inhibit transcription in E. coli. This inhibition can be relieved by adding lactose or isopropyl-β-D-thiogalactopyranoside (IPTG).
   2453..2476    +  promoter       Pc promoter (fragment): intI1 (promoter lies within the coding sequence); class 1 integron promoter
   2652..2708    +  CDS            GmR (fragment): gentamycin acetyltransferase; aacC1; confers resistance to gentamycin
   2715..99      +  CDS            aadA (across the origin): S3AD_ECOLX - Experimental evidence at protein level: Swiss-Prot protein existence level 1. Mediates bacterial resistance to the antibiotics streptomycin and spectinomycin. From Escherichia coli.
