[The description below was written by a language model from this plasmid's Addgene catalogue record and pLannotate feature annotations shown in this document.]
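Description:
pCsAchlo is a small (about 3.4 kb) bacterial cloning vector built on the pCsA backbone and deposited as an acceptor plasmid for "even level position 1" in a hierarchical DNA assembly system. The associated publication describes a toolkit for reprogramming gene expression in the liverwort Marchantia polymorpha. The "chlo" in the name may point to chloroplast-related assemblies, but the record does not say so. No plant, chloroplast or T-DNA elements are annotated in the feature table, and neither are the assembly enzyme sites or overhangs that define the position. The 5′ and 3′ cloning sites are listed as unknown.

The plasmid is propagated in E. coli at high copy from a ColE1/pMB1/pUC-type origin. Next to the origin are a pBR322 basis-of-mobility region and residual fragments of bom and rop. Selection is with spectinomycin, conferred by the aadA adenylyltransferase gene, which spans the numbering origin of the circular sequence. Upstream of aadA lie a fragment of the class 1 integron Pc promoter and a short remnant of a gentamicin acetyltransferase gene, which suggests the marker came from an integron-type cassette. These pieces are annotated only as fragments.

The listed insert is a lacZ cassette: a lacZα fragment with a pUC18/19-type multiple cloning site, preceded by the lac promoter, lac operator and CAP binding site, with a small lacI remnant beyond them. In acceptor vectors of this kind, lacZα typically acts as a placeholder that is displaced when parts or transcription units from the preceding level are assembled in. Recombinant colonies can then be told apart from empty vector by blue/white screening. The plasmid therefore serves as an empty receiving vector rather than an expression construct with its own payload.
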