Addgene plasmid #163946: pCsAchlo
Purpose: Acceptor plasmid for even level position 1
Depositing lab: Jim Haseloff. Depositing organization: University of Cambridge. Publication: Systematic tools for reprogramming plant gene expression in a simple model, Marchantia polymorpha. Sauret-Gueto S, Frangedakis E, Silvestri L, Rebmann M, Tomaselli M, Markel K, Delmans M, West A, Patron NJ, Haseloff J. ACS Synth Biol. 2020 Mar 12. doi: 10.1021/acssynbio.9b00511. PubMed 32163700.
Backbone
  Vector backbone: pCsA
  Vector type: Bacterial Expression
Growth in bacteria
  Bacterial resistance: Spectinomycin, 50 μg/mL
  Growth temperature: 37°C
  Growth strain: DH5alpha
  Copy number: High Copy
Gene/Insert
  Gene/Insert name: lacZ
  Species: Other
  Cloning method: Restriction Enzyme; 5′ cloning site Unknown (unknown if destroyed); 3′ cloning site Unknown (unknown if destroyed)
How to cite: pCsAchlo was a gift from Jim Haseloff (Addgene plasmid # 163946 ; http://n2t.net/addgene:163946 ; RRID:Addgene_163946)
